>Addgene plasmid #185146 | B9VQB0_ARTSF pSecTag2(pm) (pBS0257) | addgene full sequence | sequence record 366640 | Addgene NGS Result
TTACCAATGCTTAATCAGTGAGGCACCTATCTCAGCGATCTGTCTATTTCGTTCATCCATAGTTGCCTGA
CTCCCCGTCGTGTAGATAACTACGATACGGGAGGGCTTACCATCTGGCCCCAGTGCTGCAATGATACCGC
GAGACCCACGCTCACCGGCTCCAGATTTATCAGCAATAAACCAGCCAGCCGGAAGGGCCGAGCGCAGAAG
TGGTCCTGCAACTTTATCCGCCTCCATCCAGTCTATTAATTGTTGCCGGGAAGCTAGAGTAAGTAGTTCG
CCAGTTAATAGTTTGCGCAACGTTGTTGCCATTGCTACAGGCATCGTGGTGTCACGCTCGTCGTTTGGTA
TGGCTTCATTCAGCTCCGGTTCCCAACGATCAAGGCGAGTTACATGATCCCCCATGTTGTGCAAAAAAGC
GGTTAGCTCCTTCGGTCCTCCGATCGTTGTCAGAAGTAAGTTGGCCGCAGTGTTATCACTCATGGTTATG
GCAGCACTGCATAATTCTCTTACTGTCATGCCATCCGTAAGATGCTTTTCTGTGACTGGTGAGTACTCAA
CCAAGTCATTCTGAGAATAGTGTATGCGGCGACCGAGTTGCTCTTGCCCGGCGTCAATACGGGATAATAC
CGCGCCACATAGCAGAACTTTAAAAGTGCTCATCATTGGAAAACGTTCTTCGGGGCGAAAACTCTCAAGG
ATCTTACCGCTGTTGAGATCCAGTTCGATGTAACCCACTCGTGCACCCAACTGATCTTCAGCATCTTTTA
CTTTCACCAGCGTTTCTGGGTGAGCAAAAACAGGAAGGCAAAATGCCGCAAAAAAGGGAATAAGGGCGAC
ACGGAAATGTTGAATACTCATACTCTTCCTTTTTCAATATTATTGAAGCATTTATCAGGGTTATTGTCTC
ATGAGCGGATACATATTTGAATGTATTTAGAAAAATAAACAAATAGGGGTTCCGCGCACATTTCCCCGAA
AAGTGCCACCTGACGTCGACGGATCGGGAGATCTCCCGATCCCCTATGGTGCACTCTCAGTACAATCTGC
TCTGATGCCGCATAGTTAAGCCAGTATCTGCTCCCTGCTTGTGTGTTGGAGGTCGCTGAGTAGTGCGCGA
GCAAAATTTAAGCTACAACAAGGCAAGGCTTGACCGACAATTGCATGAAGAATCTGCTTAGGGTTAGGCG
TTTTGCGCTGCTTCGCGATGTACGGGCCAGATATACGCGTTGACATTGATTATTGACTAGTTATTAATAG
TAATCAATTACGGGGTCATTAGTTCATAGCCCATATATGGAGTTCCGCGTTACATAACTTACGGTAAATG
GCCCGCCTGGCTGACCGCCCAACGACCCCCGCCCATTGACGTCAATAATGACGTATGTTCCCATAGTAAC
GCCAATAGGGACTTTCCATTGACGTCAATGGGTGGAGTATTTACGGTAAACTGCCCACTTGGCAGTACAT
CAAGTGTATCATATGCCAAGTACGCCCCCTATTGACGTCAATGACGGTAAATGGCCCGCCTGGCATTATG
CCCAGTACATGACCTTATGGGACTTTCCTACTTGGCAGTACATCTACGTATTAGTCATCGCTATTACCAT
GGTGATGCGGTTTTGGCAGTACATCAATGGGCGTGGATAGCGGTTTGACTCACGGGGATTTCCAAGTCTC
CACCCCATTGACGTCAATGGGAGTTTGTTTTGGCACCAAAATCAACGGGACTTTCCAAAATGTCGTAACA
ACTCCGCCCCATTGACGCAAATGGGCGGTAGGCGTGTACGGTGGGAGGTCTATATAAGCAGAGCTCTCTG
GCTAACTAGAGAACCCACTGCTTACTGGCTTATCGAAATTAATACGACTCACTATAGGGAGACCCGAATT
CGCCGCCACCATGGATTACAAGGATGATGATGATAAGATGATGTTGTCTAAGAGATTGATTAAGTCTTTG
TCATGTGTGTCTAGAACAGAATTGAGGGCTTTCTCAGGTACCACATCTTGTTGTTTGCAACAAAAGGATT
TAGATAAGAACAAGGGTGATACTCCACCACCATCTAGGGAACATGAGGAGCAGGAGGGAGTTTTCAAGAG
GGCCATGGAGAAGGCCAAGGGTGAATACGACCCTGAATACCCTTTATCTTCTAGCATGAAAGCCACCAAG
GATGTTGCAAAGGACGTGGCCGAAGGAGCTAAAGAGAAGGTTAAGTCTGCCTACGAATCTATTAAGGAGA
GTGTCTCTTCCACCAGTTCCGAAGCACAAAACAGAGGTGAGTCCATGTATGGTAAGACCAAAGAAACCGT
TTCTGATACTGCTAACAAGGCTAAGGAAAAGGCCGAATCTATGTATGATACCGCAAAAGAGACAGCTAAA
TCTGGTGCTGATAAGTTGTCCTGGGAAGATACCAAGGAAACCTACAAGGAAAAGGCTGGTGAAATTAAGG
AGAGAATTCAGGATACCGCCGAGTCTATGAAAGAGAGAATGGGTGAGACCGGTCACAATATGAAGGAAAA
GATGCAACATACTGGACAATCTATGAAAGAAGGAATGAAAGAATCTTGGGAATCTTTGAAGGATACTGCC
AAGCAAACAAAAGAAGGTGCTCATGATCAATGGAATACAGCTAAGGATAAAACCAAAGAAGTGAAAGATG
CAGCATCCGAAAAGATGTCTAACTCAGTTGACAAGACTTTGAAAAGAGGTGAAAAAGTTTCAGAAAGAGT
TACTGAAATGTACTCTGGTACTAAGGGTGATTCTAAGGGAGGTTCAGGGTTTAATCAAATTACCCCAGAG
CAAACAGAAAACATGAAGGGTCAACAATCTGCTTCTGGTGCTCATGAAAGATAAGGGTGTTTGTGGTTTT
GTTGTGTGGTATTGTGATCAGCACGTGTTGACAATTAATCATCGGCATAGTATATCGGCATAGTATAATA
CGACAAGGTGAGGAACTAAACCATGGCCAAGTTGACCAGTGCCGTTCCGGTGCTCACCGCGCGCGACGTC
GCCGGAGCGGTCGAGTTCTGGACCGACCGGCTCGGGTTCTCCCGGGACTTCGTGGAGGACGACTTCGCCG
GTGTGGTCCGGGACGACGTGACCCTGTTCATCAGCGCGGTCCAGGACCAGGTGGTGCCGGACAACACCCT
GGCCTGGGTGTGGGTGCGCGGCCTGGACGAGCTGTACGCCGAGTGGTCGGAGGTCGTGTCCACGAACTTC
CGGGACGCCTCCGGGCCGGCCATGACCGAGATCGGCGAGCAGCCGTGGGGGCGGGAGTTCGCCCTGCGCG
ACCCGGCCGGCAACTGCGTGCACTTCGTGGCCGAGGAGCAGGACTGACACGTGCTACGAGATTTCGATTC
CACCGCCGCCTTCTATGAAAGGTTGGGCTTCGGAATCGTTTTCCGGGACGCCGGCTGGATGATCCTCCAG
CGCGGGGATCTCATGCTGGAGTTCTTCGCCCACCCCAACTTGTTTATTGCAGCTTATAATGGTTACAAAT
AAAGCAATAGCATCACAAATTTCACAAATAAAGCATTTTTTTCACTGCATTCTAGTTGTGGTTTGTCCAA
ACTCATCAATGTATCTTATCATGTCTGTATACCGTCGACCTCTAGCTAGAGCTTGGCGTAATCATGGTCA
TAGCTGTTTCCTGTGTGAAATTGTTATCCGCTCACAATTCCACACAACATACGAGCCGGAAGCATAAAGT
GTAAAGCCTGGGGTGCCTAATGAGTGAGCTAACTTACATTAATTGCGTTGCGCTCACTGCCCGCTTTCCA
GTCGGGAAACCTGTCGTGCCAGCTGCATTAATGAATCGGCCAACGCGCGGGGAGAGGCGGTTTGCGTATT
GGGCGCTCTTCCGCTTCCTCGCTCACTGACTCGCTGCGCTCGGTCGTTCGGCTGCGGCGAGCGGTATCAG
CTCACTCAAAGGCGGTAATACGGTTATCCACAGAATCAGGGGATAACGCAGGAAAGAACATGTGAGCAAA
AGGCCAGCAAAAGGCCAGGAACCGTAAAAAGGCCGCGTTGCTGGCGTTTTTCCATAGGCTCCGCCCCCCT
GACGAGCATCACAAAAATCGACGCTCAAGTCAGAGGTGGCGAAACCCGACAGGACTATAAAGATACCAGG
CGTTTCCCCCTGGAAGCTCCCTCGTGCGCTCTCCTGTTCCGACCCTGCCGCTTACCGGATACCTGTCCGC
CTTTCTCCCTTCGGGAAGCGTGGCGCTTTCTCATAGCTCACGCTGTAGGTATCTCAGTTCGGTGTAGGTC
GTTCGCTCCAAGCTGGGCTGTGTGCACGAACCCCCCGTTCAGCCCGACCGCTGCGCCTTATCCGGTAACT
ATCGTCTTGAGTCCAACCCGGTAAGACACGACTTATCGCCACTGGCAGCAGCCACTGGTAACAGGATTAG
CAGAGCGAGGTATGTAGGCGGTGCTACAGAGTTCTTGAAGTGGTGGCCTAACTACGGCTACACTAGAAGA
ACAGTATTTGGTATCTGCGCTCTGCTGAAGCCAGTTACCTTCGGAAAAAGAGTTGGTAGCTCTTGATCCG
GCAAACAAACCACCGCTGGTAGCGGTGGTTTTTTTGTTTGCAAGCAGCAGATTACGCGCAGAAAAAAAGG
ATCTCAAGAAGATCCTTTGATCTTTTCTACGGGGTCTGACGCTCAGTGGAACGAAAACTCACGTTAAGGG
ATTTTGGTCATGAGATTATCAAAAAGGATCTTCACCTAGATCCTTTTAAATTAAAAATGAAGTTTTAAAT
CAATCTAAAGTATATATGAGTAAACTTGGTCTGACAG
Features (pLannotate 1.2.2; 17 found; start..end, strand, type, name):
      1..861     -  CDS            AmpR: β-lactamase; bla; confers resistance to ampicillin, carbenicillin, and related antibiotics
    862..966     -  promoter       AmpR promoter: bla
   1025..1077    -  misc_feature   bom (fragment): basis of mobility region from pBR322
   1232..1611    +  enhancer       CMV enhancer: human cytomegalovirus immediate early enhancer
   1612..1815    +  promoter       CMV promoter: human cytomegalovirus (CMV) immediate early promoter
   1811..1844    +  LTR            5' LTR (truncated) (fragment): truncated 5' long terminal repeat (LTR) from HIV-1
   1860..1878    +  promoter       T7 promoter: promoter for bacteriophage T7 RNA polymerase
   1903..1927    +  CDS            2xFLAG (fragment): two tandem FLAG® epitope tags
   2897..2944    +  promoter       EM7 promoter: synthetic bacterial promoter&nbsp
   2963..3337    +  CDS            BleoR: antibiotic-binding protein; Sh ble from Streptoalloteichus hindustanus; confers resistance to bleomycin, phleomycin, and Zeocin™
   3347..3472    +  CDS            ble (fragment): BLE_KLEPN - Experimental evidence at protein level: Swiss-Prot protein existence level 1. Binding protein with a strong affinity to the bleomycin family of antibiotics. Binds to CL990; an antimitotic-antibiotic compound. From Klebsiella pneumoniae.
   3467..3588    +  polyA_signal   SV40 poly(A) signal: SV40 polyadenylation signal
   3661..3677    -  protein_bind   lac operator: The lac repressor binds to the lac operator to inhibit transcription in E. coli. This inhibition can be relieved by adding lactose or isopropyl-β-D-thiogalactopyranoside (IPTG). lac repressor encoded by lacI
   3685..3715    -  promoter       lac promoter: promoter for the E. coli lac operon
   3730..3751    -  protein_bind   CAP binding site: CAP binding activates transcription in the presence of cAMP. E. coli catabolite activator protein
   3764..3856    -  CDS            lacI (fragment): lac repressor; lacI; The lac repressor binds to the lac operator to inhibit transcription in E. coli. This inhibition can be relieved by adding lactose or isopropyl-β-D-thiogalactopyranoside (IPTG).
   4039..4627    -  rep_origin     ori: high-copy-number ColE1/pMB1/pBR322/pUC origin of replication
