[The description below was written by a language model from this plasmid's Addgene catalogue record and pLannotate feature annotations shown in this document.]
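Description:
B9VQB0_ARTSF pSecTag2(pm) (pBS0257) is a mammalian expression plasmid of about 4.8 kb carrying a 984 bp insert that encodes the brine shrimp (Artemia franciscana) protein B9VQB0_ARTSF, assembled by Gibson cloning. The backbone is recorded as "YK 02", while the plasmid name points to a modified pSecTag2-type vector. It is maintained in E. coli at high copy through a ColE1/pUC-type origin and selected with ampicillin via the β-lactamase gene and its native promoter.

Expression in mammalian cells is driven by the human cytomegalovirus immediate-early enhancer and promoter, followed by a T7 promoter that could support in vitro transcription. Just downstream the annotation detects a partial match to a FLAG epitope, suggesting an N-terminal FLAG tag on the protein, although the record does not state this. The insert itself is not annotated but would fit the unannotated gap between the FLAG match and the EM7 promoter. No bovine growth hormone or other polyadenylation signal is annotated directly after this region. Instead, the next elements are the bacterial EM7 promoter, the Sh ble gene conferring resistance to Zeocin/bleomycin, and an SV40 poly(A) signal. No separate mammalian promoter for the Zeocin marker is annotated. Short hits to an HIV-1 LTR, bom, lacI and the lac promoter/operator region appear to be backbone remnants or partial matches rather than functional modules.

The plasmid comes from a screen of natural and designed proteins inspired by extremotolerant organisms, tested for condensate formation and modulation of apoptosis in human cells. This protein ranked among the bottom performers, inducing rather than attenuating apoptosis. The depositor names unmodified pSecTag2 B as the negative control for the assay.
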