Addgene plasmid #185146: B9VQB0_ARTSF pSecTag2(pm) (pBS0257)
Purpose: For the mammalian expression of the brine shrimp protein B9VQB0_ARTSF. This is one of the bottom performing targets in our apoptosis assay (it induced apoptosis).
Depositing lab: Pamela Silver. Depositing organization: Harvard Medical School. Publication: Natural and Designed Proteins Inspired by Extremotolerant Organisms Can Form Condensates and Attenuate Apoptosis in Human Cells. Veling MT, Nguyen DT, Thadani NN, Oster ME, Rollins NJ, Brock KP, Bethel NP, Lim S, Baker D, Way JC, Marks DS, Chang RL, Silver PA. ACS Synth Biol. 2022 Mar 18;11(3):1292-1302. doi: 10.1021/acssynbio.1c00572. Epub 2022 Feb 18. PubMed 35176859.
Backbone
  Vector backbone: YK 02
  Vector type: Mammalian Expression
Growth in bacteria
  Bacterial resistance: Ampicillin, 100 μg/mL
  Growth temperature: 37°C
  Growth strain: DH5alpha
  Copy number: High Copy
Gene/Insert
  Gene/Insert name: B9VQB0_ARTSF
  Species: A. franciscana
  Insert size (bp): 984
  Cloning method: Gibson Cloning
Terms and licenses: Academic/Nonprofit Terms; Industry Terms: Not Available to Industry
Depositor comments: This is one of the bottom performing targets in our apoptosis assay (it induced apoptosis). See supplemental table 2 in our paper to see its performance in our assay. The negative control for this assay is pSecTag2 B which can be obtained from Thermo here https://www.thermofisher.com/order/catalog/product/V90020
How to cite: B9VQB0_ARTSF pSecTag2(pm) (pBS0257) was a gift from Pamela Silver (Addgene plasmid # 185146 ; http://n2t.net/addgene:185146 ; RRID:Addgene_185146)
